Addgene plasmid #130232: pRDAX-EMMI-030 SuperNovaGreen(G-H)//Esp3I
Purpose: EMMA Kit # 1000000119 extension
Depositing lab: Gary Lewin. Depositing organization: Max-Delbrueck-Centrum fuer Molekulare Medizin (MDC).
Backbone
  Vector backbone: custom built
  Vector type: Synthetic Biology
Growth in bacteria
  Bacterial resistance: Kanamycin, 50 μg/mL
  Growth temperature: 37°C
  Growth strain: DH5alpha
  Copy number: High Copy
Gene/Insert
  Gene/Insert name: SuperNovaGreen
  Species: M. musculus (mouse)
  Cloning method: Restriction Enzyme; 5′ cloning site unknown (unknown if destroyed); 3′ cloning site unknown (unknown if destroyed)
Terms and licenses: Academic/Nonprofit Terms; Industry Terms: Not Available to Industry
How to cite: pRDAX-EMMI-030 SuperNovaGreen(G-H)//Esp3I was a gift from Gary Lewin (Addgene plasmid # 130232 ; http://n2t.net/addgene:130232 ; RRID:Addgene_130232)
