[The description below was written by a language model from this plasmid's Addgene catalogue record and pLannotate feature annotations shown in this document.]
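Description:
pRDAX-EMMI-030 SuperNovaGreen(G-H)//Esp3I is a small (about 3.2 kb) synthetic-biology part plasmid deposited as an extension to the EMMA kit, a modular assembly toolkit for building mammalian expression vectors. It is a custom-built bacterial cloning vector rather than an expression construct. It replicates in E. coli from a high-copy ColE1/pUC-type origin and is selected with kanamycin through the neo (nptII) aminoglycoside phosphotransferase gene. The short tnpA, rop and bom fragments around these elements appear to be backbone remnants carried over from Tn5 and pBR322-derived sequences, not functional parts.

The payload is the SuperNova Green coding sequence, roughly 700 bp. The annotation describes it as a constitutively fluorescent protein published in 2018 and derived from an Anthoathecata (hydrozoan) species. This conflicts with the catalogue species field, which lists mouse. The annotation also calls it cyan despite the name. SuperNova Green is generally known as a genetically encoded photosensitizer, but the record does not state an intended application. The "(G-H)" in the name presumably marks the assembly position the part occupies, and "Esp3I" the type IIS enzyme used to release it with defined overhangs, but neither the sites nor the overhangs are annotated, and the cloning sites are listed as unknown.

No promoter is annotated upstream of the coding sequence. The only regulatory elements nearby are a lac promoter, lac operator, CAP binding site and lacI fragment, which lie downstream on the opposite strand, pointing back toward the insert, and look like leftover cloning-vector sequence. The part therefore depends on promoter, terminator and other modules supplied by other plasmids during assembly, and the plasmid mainly serves to store and donate this fluorescent protein module.
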