Features (pLannotate 1.2.2; 10 found; start..end, strand, type, name):
     12..719     +  CDS            SuperNova Green: SuperNova Green is a basic (constitutively fluorescent) cyan fluorescent protein published in 2018, derived from Anthoathecata.
    773..789     -  protein_bind   lac operator: The lac repressor binds to the lac operator to inhibit transcription in E. coli. This inhibition can be relieved by adding lactose or isopropyl-β-D-thiogalactopyranoside (IPTG). lac repressor encoded by lacI
    797..827     -  promoter       lac promoter: promoter for the E. coli lac operon
    842..863     -  protein_bind   CAP binding site: CAP binding activates transcription in the presence of cAMP. E. coli catabolite activator protein
    876..968     -  CDS            lacI (fragment): lac repressor; lacI; The lac repressor binds to the lac operator to inhibit transcription in E. coli. This inhibition can be relieved by adding lactose or isopropyl-β-D-thiogalactopyranoside (IPTG).
   1151..1739    -  rep_origin     ori: high-copy-number ColE1/pMB1/pBR322/pUC origin of replication
   1912..2016    +  CDS            tnpA (fragment): TN5P_ECOLX - Also known as tnp. Experimental evidence at protein level: Swiss-Prot protein existence level 1. Mediates transposition of transposon Tn5 by a 'cut and paste' mechanism. First, the monomeric transposase binds the 19 bp inverted DNA repeats flanking the transposon. Then, dimerization of the DNA- bound transposase creates a synaptic DNA complex. After nicking of the first DNA strand, excision of the transposon proceeds through a series of intermediates. The transposase then mediates the insertion of the transposon at a new site by strand transfer. The activity of the wild- type tran
   2048..2839    +  CDS            neo: KKA2_KLEPN - Also known as kan, nptII. Experimental evidence at protein level: Swiss-Prot protein existence level 1. Resistance to kanamycin, neomycin, paromomycin, ribostamycin, butirosin and gentamicin B. From Klebsiella pneumoniae.
   2943..2978    +  CDS            rop (fragment): Rop protein, which maintains plasmids at low copy number; rop
   3080..3120    +  misc_feature   bom (fragment): basis of mobility region from pBR322
>Addgene plasmid #130232 | pRDAX-EMMI-030 SuperNovaGreen(G-H)//Esp3I | depositor full sequence | sequence record 249610 | Full Sequence
CGTCTCGCAGCGAGGTAGGTCCAGCTCTGTTTCAGTCCGATATGACGTTTAAGATCTTCATCGATGGCGA
AGTGAACGGTCAGAAGTTCACCATAGTTGCTGATGGCTCTTCCAAGTTCCCACATGGCGACTTCAATGCC
CATGCAGTGTGTGAAACTGGGAAACTGCCTATGAGCTGGAAACCCATTTGCCATCTGATTCAATGGGGAG
AACCGTTCTTCGCGAGGTATCCTGATGGCATTAGCCACTTTGCCCAGGAGTGCTTTCCAGAGGGGCTGAG
TATCGACCGTACTGTGCGCTTCGAGAATGACGGGACAATGACCTCTCACCACACCTACGAGTTGGACGAC
ACATGTGTGGTCAGCAGGATCACGGTGAACTGTGACGGCTTTCAGCCAGACGGACCTATCATGCGCGATC
AGCTCGTTGACATCCTTCCCTCAGAAACACACATGTTTCCGCATGGACCTAATGCCGTCAGACAGACAGC
AACTATTGGGTTTACCACTGCAGATGGCGGGAAGATGATGGGACACTTCGACAGCAAGATGACCTTCAAC
GGCAGTAGAGCCATAGAGATTCCTGGACCCCATTTCGTGACCATCATCACCAAACAGACACGGGACACAT
CCGACAAACGAGATCACGTCTGCCAAAGGGAAGTCGCTTACGCTCACTCTGTACCCCGGATTACTTCAGC
CATAGGTAGCGATGAGGATTCAGGCCGAGACGACCTGCTAGCGCTCGCTTGGATCCGAATTCAAACCTGA
AATTGTTATCCGCTCACAATTCCACACAACATACGAGCCGGAAGCATAAAGTGTAAAGCCTGGGGTGCCT
AATGAGTGAGCTAACTCACATTAATTGCGTTGCGCTCACTGCCCGCTTTCCAGTCGGGAAACCTGTCGTG
CCAGCTGCATTAATGAATCGGCCAACGCGCGGGGAGAGGCGGTTTGCGTATTGGGCGCTCTTCCGCTTCC
TCGCTCACTGACTCGCTGCGCTCGGTCGTTCGGCTGCGGCGAGCGGTATCAGCTCACTCAAAGGCGGTAA
TACGGTTATCCACAGAATCAGGGGATAACGCAGGAAAGAACATGTGAGCAAAAGGCCAGCAAAAGGCCAG
GAACCGTAAAAAGGCCGCGTTGCTGGCGTTTTTCCATAGGCTCCGCCCCCCTGACGAGCATCACAAAAAT
CGACGCTCAAGTCAGAGGTGGCGAAACCCGACAGGACTATAAAGATACCAGGCGTTTCCCCCTGGAAGCT
CCCTCGTGCGCTCTCCTGTTCCGACCCTGCCGCTTACCGGATACCTGTCCGCCTTTCTCCCTTCGGGAAG
CGTGGCGCTTTCTCATAGCTCACGCTGTAGGTATCTCAGTTCGGTGTAGGTCGTTCGCTCCAAGCTGGGC
TGTGTGCACGAACCCCCCGTTCAGCCCGACCGCTGCGCCTTATCCGGTAACTATCGTCTTGAGTCCAACC
CGGTAAGACACGACTTATCGCCACTGGCAGCAGCCACTGGTAACAGGATTAGCAGAGCGAGGTATGTAGG
CGGTGCTACAGAGTTCTTGAAGTGGTGGCCTAACTACGGCTACACTAGAAGAACAGTATTTGGTATCTGC
GCTCTGCTGAAGCCAGTTACCTTCGGAAAAAGAGTTGGTAGCTCTTGATCCGGCAAACAAACCACCGCTG
GTAGCGGTGGTTTTTTTGTTTGCAAGCAGCAGATTACGCGCAGAAAAAAAGGATCTCAAGAAGATCCTTT
GATCTTTTCTACGGGGTCTGACGCTCAGTGGAACGAAAACTCACGTTAAGGGATTTTGGTCATGAGATTA
TCAAAAAGGATCTTCACCTAGATCCTTTTAAATTAAAAATGAAGTTTTAAATCAATCTAAAGTATATATG
AGTAAACTTGGTCTGACAGCCGGAATTGCCAGCTGGGGCGCCCTCTGGTAAGGTTGGGAAGCCCTGCAAA
GTAAACTGGATGGCTTTCTTGCCGCCAAGGATCTGATGGCGCAGGGGATCAAGATCTGATCAAGAGACAG
GATGAGGATCGTTTCGCATGATTGAACAAGATGGATTGCACGCAGGTTCTCCGGCCGCTTGGGTGGAGAG
GCTATTCGGCTATGACTGGGCACAACAGACAATCGGCTGCTCTGATGCCGCCGTGTTCCGGCTGTCAGCG
CAGGGGCGCCCGGTTCTTTTTGTCAAGACCGACCTGTCCGGTGCCCTGAATGAACTGCAGGACGAGGCAG
CGCGGCTATCGTGGCTGGCCACGACGGGCGTTCCTTGCGCAGCTGTGCTCGACGTTGTCACTGAAGCGGG
AAGGGACTGGCTGCTATTGGGCGAAGTGCCGGGGCAGGATCTCCTGTCATCCCACCTTGCTCCTGCCGAG
AAAGTATCCATCATGGCTGATGCAATGCGGCGGCTGCATACGCTTGATCCGGCTACCTGCCCATTCGACC
ACCAAGCGAAACATCGCATCGAGCGAGCACGTACTCGGATGGAAGCCGGTCTTGTCGATCAGGATGATCT
GGACGAAGAGCATCAGGGGCTCGCGCCAGCCGAACTGTTCGCCAGGCTCAAGGCGCGCATGCCCGACGGC
GAGGATCTCGTCGTGACCCATGGCGATGCCTGCTTGCCGAATATCATGGTGGAAAATGGCCGCTTTTCTG
GATTCATCGACTGTGGCCGGCTGGGTGTGGCGGACCGCTATCAGGACATAGCGTTGGCTACCCGTGATAT
TGCTGAAGAGCTTGGCGGCGAATGGGCTGACCGCTTCCTCGTGCTTTACGGTATCGCCGCTCCCGATTCG
CAGCGCATCGCCTTCTATCGCCTTCTTGACGAGTTCTTCTGATCCGCGCACATTTCCCCGAAAAGTGCCA
CCTGACGTCTAAGAAACCATTATTATCATGACATTAACCTATAAAAATAGGCGTATCACGAGGCCCTTTC
GTCTCGCGCGTTTCGGTGATGACGGTGAAAACCTCTGACACATGCAGCTCCCGGAGACGGTCACAGCTTG
TCTGTAAGCGGATGCCGGGAGCAGACAAGCCCGTCAGGGCGCGTCAGCGGGTGTTGGCGGGTGTCGGGGC
TGGCTTAACTATGCGGCATCAGAGCAGATTGTACTGAGAGAAACCCAATTGGGTACCGAGCTCCCTGCAG
GAAGC
